>Addgene plasmid #22358 | pCI-MOR189-1 | depositor full sequence | sequence record 10267 | Author sequence
TCAATATTGGCCATTAGCCATATTATTCATTGGTTATATAGCATAAATCAATATTGGCTATTGGCCATTG
CATACGTTGTATCTATATCATAATATGTACATTTATATTGGCTCATGTCCAATATGACCGCCATGTTGGC
ATTGATTATTGACTAGTTATTAATAGTAATCAATTACGGGGTCATTAGTTCATAGCCCATATATGGAGTT
CCGCGTTACATAACTTACGGTAAATGGCCCGCCTGGCTGACCGCCCAACGACCCCCGCCCATTGACGTCA
ATAATGACGTATGTTCCCATAGTAACGCCAATAGGGACTTTCCATTGACGTCAATGGGTGGAGTATTTAC
GGTAAACTGCCCACTTGGCAGTACATCAAGTGTATCATATGCCAAGTCCGCCCCCTATTGACGTCAATGA
CGGTAAATGGCCCGCCTGGCATTATGCCCAGTACATGACCTTACGGGACTTTCCTACTTGGCAGTACATC
TACGTATTAGTCATCGCTATTACCATGGTGATGCGGTTTTGGCAGTACACCAATGGGCGTGGATAGCGGT
TTGACTCACGGGGATTTCCAAGTCTCCACCCCATTGACGTCAATGGGAGTTTGTTTTGGCACCAAAATCA
ACGGGACTTTCCAAAATGTCGTAATAACCCCGCCCCGTTGACGCAAATGGGCGGTAGGCGTGTACGGTGG
GAGGTCTATATAAGCAGAGCTCGTTTAGTGAACCGTCAGATCACTAGAAGCTTTATTGCGGTAGTTTATC
ACAGTTAAATTGCTAACGCAGTCAGTGCTTCTGACACAACAGTCTCGAACTTAAGCTGCAGAAGTTGGTC
GTGAGGCACTGGGCAGGTAAGTATCAAGGTTACAAGACAGGTTTAAGGAGACCAATAGAAACTGGGCTTG
TCGAGACAGAGAAGACTCTTGCGTTTCTGATAGGCACCTATTGGTCTTACTGACATCCACTTTGCCTTTC
TCTCCACAGGTGTCCACTCCCAGTTCAATTACAGCTCTTAAGGCTAGAGTACTTAATACGACTCACTATA
GGCTAGCATGAATGGCACAGAAGGCCCTAACTTCTACGTGCCCTTCTCCAATGCGACGGGTGTGGTACGC
GAATTCACGCGTATGCAGATGGAGAGCCAAAACCTCACAGTAGTGACTGAATTTATCCTCAGGGGCATCA
CTGACCGCCCTGAGCTGCAGGTTCCATTGTTTGGACTGTTTTTCATGATCTATCTGATCTCACTGTTTGG
CAACTTGGGCATGATCATCCTCACCATAGTGGAATCAAGGCTGCAAACACCTATGTACTTCTTTCTCAGA
CACCTAGCTATCACAGATCTTGGTTATTCAACTGCTATTGGACCTAAAATGTTAGCAAATTTTGTCGTCA
GTAAAAATACAATATCTTTTCATCTTTGTGCTACACAATTAGCCTTCTTTCTTCTGTTCATTGCTTGTGA
ACTGTTCATTCTATCTGTGATGTCTTACGACCGCTATGTGGCTATCTGTAACCCTCTGCTCTACAATGTC
ATCATGTCACAAACTGTATGTTGGGTACTTGTAGCAATACCATACCTTTACAGTGTATTTATTTCTCTCA
TAGTCACCATTAATATCTTCTCTTCATCCTTCTGTGGTTACAATGTCATCCCTCATTTCTACTGTGATGG
TCTTCCCTTGATATCTCTGCTCTGCACAAATACAGATAAAATCGGACTGATAATTTTAATTTTATCTGCC
ATTAATTTGATTTCCTCTCTCCTGATCATCCTTGGCTCCTATCTGCTCATCTTCAGAGCTATTCTCAGAA
TGAACTCTGCTGAGGGAAGACGGAAGGCTTTCTCCACCTGTGGCTCCCATCTGACCGTGGTTTCTGTCTT
TTATGGGACTTTGATTTTTATGTATGTGCAACCTAAGACCAGTCACTCCTTTGACACTGACAAGGTGGCT
TCCATCTTCTATACCCTAGTTATCCCTATGTTAAATCCTTTGATCTACAGTTTAAGAAACAAAGATGTGA
AATATGCTCTTAGAAAGACAGGAAAAATTATACAAAATAATTTCTCATAGGCGGCCGCTTCGAGCAGACA
TGATAAGATACATTGATGAGTTTGGACAAACCACAACTAGAATGCAGTGAAAAAAATGCTTTATTTGTGA
AATTTGTGATGCTATTGCTTTATTTGTAACCATTATAAGCTGCAATAAACAAGTTAACAACAACAATTGC
ATTCATTTTATGTTTCAGGTTCAGGGGGAGATGTGGGAGGTTTTTTAAAGCAAGTAAAACCTCTACAAAT
GTGGTAAAATCGATAAGGATCCGGGCTGGCGTAATAGCGAAGAGGCCCGCACCGATCGCCCTTCCCAACA
GTTGCGCAGCCTGAATGGCGAATGG
[124 nt withheld, positions 2406-2529]
C
[91 nt withheld, positions 2531-2621]
A
[49 nt withheld, positions 2623-2671]
CCTTTGACGTTGGAGTCCACGTTCTTT
[37 nt withheld, positions 2699-2735]
ACCCTATCTCGGTCTATTCTTTTGATTTATAAGGGATTTTGCCGATTTCGGCCTATTGGTTAAAAAATGA
GCTGATTTAACAAAAATTTAACGCGAATTTTAACAAAATATTAACGCTTACAATTTCCTGATGCGGTATT
TTCTCCTTACGCATCTGTGCGGTATTTCACACCGCATATGGTGCACTCTCAGTACAATCTGCTCTGATGC
CGCATAGTTAAGCCAGCCCCGACACCCGCCAACACCCGCTGACGCGCCCTGACGGGCTTGTCTGCTCCCG
GCATCCGCTTACAGACAAGCTGTGACCGTCTCCGGGAGCTGCATGTGTCAGAGGTTTTCACCGTCATCAC
CGAAACGCGCGAGACGAAAGGGCCTCGTGATACGCCTATTTTTATAGGTTAATGTCATGATAATAATGGT
TTCTTAGACGTCAGGTGGCACTTTTCGGGGAAATGTGCGCGGAACCCCTATTTGTTTATTTTTCTAAATA
CATTCAAATATGTATCCGCTCATGAGACAATAACCCTGATAAATGCTTCAATAATATTGAAAAAGGAAGA
GTATGAGTATTCAACATTTCCGTGTCGCCCTTATTCCCTTTTTTGCGGCATTTTGCCTTCCTGTTTTTGC
TCACCCAGAAACGCTGGTGAAAGTAAAAGATGCTGAAGATCAGTTGGGTGCACGAGTGGGTTACATCGAA
CTGGATCTCAACAGCGGTAAGATCCTTGAGAGTTTTCGCCCCGAAGAACGTTTTCCAATGATGAGCACTT
TTAAAGTTCTGCTATGTGGCGCGGTATTATCCCGTATTGACGCCGGGCAAGAGCAACTCGGTCGCCGCAT
ACACTATTCTCAGAATGACTTGGTTGAGTACTCACCAGTCACAGAAAAGCATCTTACGGATGGCATGACA
GTAAGAGAATTATGCAGTGCTGCCATAACCATGAGTGATAACACTGCGGCCAACTTACTTCTGACAACGA
TCGGAGGACCGAAGGAGCTAACCGCTTTTTTGCACAACATGGGGGATCATGTAACTCGCCTTGATCGTTG
GGAACCGGAGCTGAATGAAGCCATACCAAACGACGAGCGTGACACCACGATGCCTGTAGCAATGGCAACA
ACGTTGCGCAAACTATTAACTGGCGAACTACTTACTCTAGCTTCCCGGCAACAATTAATAGACTGGATGG
AGGCGGATAAAGTTGCAGGACCACTTCTGCGCTCGGCCCTTCCGGCTGGCTGGTTTATTGCTGATAAATC
TGGAGCCGGTGAGCGTGGGTCTCGCGGTATCATTGCAGCACTGGGGCCAGATGGTAAGCCCTCCCGTATC
GTAGTTATCTACACGACGGGGAGTCAGGCAACTATGGATGAACGAAATAGACAGATCGCTGAGATAGGTG
CCTCACTGATTAAGCATTGGTAACTGTCAGACCAAGTTTACTCATATATACTTTAGATTGATTTAAAACT
TCATTTTTAATTTAAAAGGATCTAGGTGAAGATCCTTTTTGATAATCTCATGACCAAAATCCCTTAACGT
GAGTTTTCGTTCCACTGAGCGTCAGACCCCGTAGAAAAGATCAAAGGATCTTCTTGAGATCCTTTTTTTC
TGCGCGTAATCTGCTGCTTGCAAACAAAAAAACCACCGCTACCAGCGGTGGTTTGTTTGCCGGATCAAGA
GCTACCAACTCTTTTTCCGAAGGTAACTGGCTTCAGCAGAGCGCAGATACCAAATACTGTTCTTCTAGTG
TAGCCGTAGTTAGGCCACCACTTCAAGAACTCTGTAGCACCGCCTACATACCTCGCTCTGCTAATCCTGT
TACCAGTGGCTGCTGCCAGTGGCGATAAGTCGTGTCTTACCGGGTTGGACTCAAGACGATAGTTACCGGA
TAAGGCGCAGCGGTCGGGCTGAACGGGGGGTTCGTGCACACAGCCCAGCTTGGAGCGAACGACCTACACC
GAACTGAGATACCTACAGCGTGAGCTATGAGAAAGCGCCACGCTTCCCGAAGGGAGAAAGGCGGACAGGT
ATCCGGTAAGCGGCAGGGTCGGAACAGGAGAGCGCACGAGGGAGCTTCCAGGGGGAAACGCCTGGTATCT
TTATAGTCCTGTCGGGTTTCGCCACCTCTGACTTGAGCGTCGATTTTTGTGATGCTCGTCAGGGGGGCGG
AGCCTATGGAAAAACGCCAGCAACGCGGCCTTTTTACGGTTCCTGGCCTTTTGCTGGCCTTTTGCTCACA
TGGCTCGACAGATCT
Features (pLannotate 1.2.2; 14 found; start..end, strand, type, name):
    140..517     +  enhancer       CMV enhancer: human cytomegalovirus immediate early enhancer
    519..718     +  promoter       CMV promoter: human cytomegalovirus (CMV) immediate early promoter
    857..989     +  intron         chimeric intron: chimera between introns from human β-globin and immunoglobulin heavy chain genes
   1034..1052    +  promoter       T7 promoter: promoter for bacteriophage T7 RNA polymerase
   1139..2047    +  CDS            Olfr1019: O1019_MOUSE - Also known as Mor180-1. Experimental evidence at protein level: Swiss-Prot protein existence level 1. Olfactory receptor that is activated by the binding of organosulfur odorants with thioether groups such as (methylthio)methanethiol (MTMT). The activity of this receptor is mediated by G proteins which activate adenylyl cyclase (Probable). From Mus musculus (Mouse).
   2104..2225    -  polyA_signal   SV40 poly(A) signal: SV40 polyadenylation signal
   2248..2316    -  CDS            large T antigen (fragment): large T antigen from SV40 (simian virus 40)
   2335..2402    +  CDS            lacZα (fragment): LacZα fragment of β-galactosidase; lacZ fragment
   2406..2834    +  rep_origin     f1 ori (sequence partly withheld): f1 bacteriophage origin of replication; arrow indicates direction of (+) strand synthesis
   2862..2961    -  misc_feature   bom (fragment): basis of mobility region from pBR322
   3063..3098    -  CDS            rop (fragment): Rop protein, which maintains plasmids at low copy number; rop
   3193..3297    +  promoter       AmpR promoter: bla
   3298..4158    +  CDS            AmpR: β-lactamase; bla; confers resistance to ampicillin, carbenicillin, and related antibiotics
   4329..4917    +  rep_origin     ori: high-copy-number ColE1/pMB1/pBR322/pUC origin of replication
