[The description below was written by a language model from this plasmid's Addgene catalogue record and pLannotate feature annotations shown in this document.]
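Description:
pCI-MOR189-1 is a mammalian expression plasmid built on the Promega pCI backbone and carrying the mouse olfactory receptor MOR189-1 (Olfr1079), a 948 bp insert cloned between NheI and NotI sites that remain intact. It is propagated in E. coli through a high-copy ColE1/pUC-type origin and selected with ampicillin via the β-lactamase gene and its own promoter. An f1 phage origin is also present, which permits single-stranded DNA production. Short remnants of lacZα, bom, rop and SV40 large T antigen sequence are annotated in the backbone and appear to be non-functional fragments.

Expression in mammalian cells is driven by the human cytomegalovirus immediate-early enhancer and promoter, followed by a chimeric β-globin/immunoglobulin heavy chain intron that generally improves transcript processing and expression. A T7 promoter lies just upstream of the coding region and can serve for in vitro transcription or as a sequencing primer site. An SV40 polyadenylation signal lies downstream of the insert. The receptor carries an N-terminal Rho tag, a rhodopsin-derived leader commonly added to odorant receptors to aid cell-surface trafficking and allow detection, although this tag is not annotated separately in the feature table.

The automated annotation labels the coding sequence as the related receptor Olfr1019 (MOR180-1). This most likely reflects a best-match hit among similar olfactory receptor family members, but the table alone cannot confirm the insert's identity. The associated publication concerns odor coding across a mammalian receptor repertoire, so the plasmid was probably used for heterologous expression of the receptor in cultured cells to test odorant responses.
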