Addgene plasmid #22358: pCI-MOR189-1
Depositing lab: Hiroaki Matsunami. Depositing organization: Duke University. Publication: Odor coding by a Mammalian receptor repertoire. Saito H, Chi Q, Zhuang H, Matsunami H, Mainland JD. Sci Signal. 2009 . 2(60):ra9. 10.1126/scisignal.2000016 PubMed 19261596.
Backbone
  Vector backbone: pCI
  Backbone manufacturer: Promega
  Backbone size w/o insert (bp): 4006
  Vector type: Mammalian Expression
Growth in bacteria
  Bacterial resistance: Ampicillin, 100 μg/mL
  Growth temperature: 37°C
  Growth strain: DH5alpha
  Copy number: Unknown
Gene/Insert
  Gene/Insert name: MOR189-1 (alt name: Mus musculus olfactory receptor 1079)
  Species: M. musculus (mouse)
  Insert size (bp): 948
  GenBank ID: NM_146407
  Entrez Gene: Olfr1079 (a.k.a. MOR189-1)
  Tag / fusion protein: Rho (N terminal on insert)
  Cloning method: Restriction Enzyme; 5′ cloning site NheI (not destroyed); 3′ cloning site NotI (not destroyed)
  Sequencing primers: 5′ T7; 3′ EBV-rev
Terms and licenses: Academic/Nonprofit Terms; Industry Terms: Not Available to Industry
How to cite: pCI-MOR189-1 was a gift from Hiroaki Matsunami (Addgene plasmid # 22358 ; http://n2t.net/addgene:22358 ; RRID:Addgene_22358)
