>Addgene plasmid #22358 | pCI-MOR189-1 | addgene partial sequence | sequence record 28191 | 22358 with T7
CCTACTTCTACGTGCCCTTCTCCAATGCGACGGGTGTGGTACGCGAATTCACGCGTATGCAGATGGAGAG
CCAAAACCTCACAGTAGTGACTGAATTTATCCTCAGGGGCATCACTGACCGCCCTGAGCTGCAGGTTCCA
TTGTTTGGACTGTTTTTCATGATCTATCTGATCTCACTGTTTGGCAACTTGGGCATGATCATCCTCACCA
TAGTGGAATCAAGGCTGCAAACACCTATGTACTTCTTTCTCAGACACCTAGCTATCACAGATCTTGGTTA
TTCAACTGCTATTGGACCTAAAATGTTAGCAAATTTTGTCGTCAGTAAAAATACAATATCTTTTCATCTT
TGTGCTACACAATTAGCCTTCTTTCTTCTGTTCATTGCTTGTGAACTGTTCATTCTATCTGTGATGTCTT
ACGACCGCTATGTGGCTATCTGTAACCCTCTGCTCTACAATGTCATCATGTCACAAACTGTATGTTGGGT
ACTTGTAGCAATACCATACCTTTACAGTGTATTTATTTCTCTCATAGTCACCATTAATATCTTCTCTTCA
TCCTTCTGTGGTTACAATGTCATCCCTCATTTCTACTGTGATGGTCTTCCCTTGATATCTCTGCTCTGCA
CAAATACAGATAA
